Addgene plasmid #91842: pGL4.23-CD69 CaRE1 (minus strand)
Purpose: Luciferase reporter for CD69 enhancer (IGI-P0619)
Depositing lab: Jacob Corn. Depositing organization: University of California, Berkeley. Publication: Discovery of stimulation-responsive immune enhancers with CRISPR activation. Simeonov DR, Gowen BG, Boontanrart M, Roth TL, Gagnon JD, Mumbach MR, Satpathy AT, Lee Y, Bray NL, Chan AY, Lituiev DS, Nguyen ML, Gate RE, Subramaniam M, Li Z, Woo JM, Mitros T, Ray GJ, Curie GL, Naddaf N, Chu JS, Ma H, Boyer E, Van Gool F, Huang H, Liu R, Tobin VR, Schumann K, Daly MJ, Farh KK, Ansel KM, Ye CJ, Greenleaf WJ, Anderson MS, Bluestone JA, Chang HY, Corn JE, Marson A. Nature. 2017 Sep 7;549(7670):111-115. doi: 10.1038/nature23875. Epub 2017 Aug 30. PubMed 28854172.
Backbone
  Vector backbone: pGL4.23
  Backbone manufacturer: Promega
  Backbone size w/o insert (bp): 4283
  Vector type: Mammalian Expression, Luciferase
Growth in bacteria
  Bacterial resistance: Ampicillin, 100 μg/mL
  Growth temperature: 37°C
  Growth strain: DH5alpha
  Copy number: High Copy
Gene/Insert
  Gene/Insert name: CD69 CaRE1 (minus strand)
  Species: H. sapiens (human)
  Insert size (bp): 401
  Mutation: Perfect match to reference sequence
  Entrez Gene: CD69 (a.k.a. AIM, BL-AC/P26, CLEC2C, EA1, GP32/28, MLR-3)
  Cloning method: Restriction Enzyme; 5′ cloning site KpnI (not destroyed); 3′ cloning site KpnI (not destroyed)
Terms and licenses: Academic/Nonprofit Terms; Industry Terms: Not Available to Industry
Depositor comments: Cloned from gBlock
How to cite: pGL4.23-CD69 CaRE1 (minus strand) was a gift from Jacob Corn (Addgene plasmid # 91842 ; http://n2t.net/addgene:91842 ; RRID:Addgene_91842)
