[The description below was written by a language model from this plasmid's Addgene catalogue record and pLannotate feature annotations shown in this document.]
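Description:
pGL4.23-CD69 CaRE1 (minus strand) is a firefly luciferase reporter plasmid built on the Promega pGL4.23 backbone and designed to test enhancer activity of a human CD69 regulatory element in transfected mammalian cells. It is maintained in E. coli through a high-copy ColE1/pUC-type origin of replication and is selected with ampicillin via the β-lactamase (AmpR) gene. The short large T antigen and tetracycline-resistance matches in the feature table are only fragments. They most likely reflect sequence overlapping the SV40 polyadenylation region and backbone remnants rather than functional genes.

The insert is a 401 bp segment of human CD69 CaRE1, recorded as a perfect match to the reference sequence. It was synthesised as a gene fragment and cloned into a KpnI site, which is preserved on both sides. Because a single enzyme was used, the fragment could enter in either direction, and this clone carries the minus-strand orientation. The insert is not annotated in the feature table, but the unannotated region upstream of the minimal promoter is consistent with its location. Downstream lies minP, a minimal TATA-box promoter with low basal activity, which drives the synthetic luc2 luciferase coding sequence terminated by an SV40 poly(A) signal. A synthetic poly(A) signal and an RNA polymerase II pause site from the human α2 globin gene sit upstream of the cloning region and limit read-through transcription from the backbone, keeping background low.

Because minP alone gives little expression, luciferase output reports how strongly the cloned CD69 element boosts transcription. The plasmid was deposited with work on stimulation-responsive immune enhancers discovered by CRISPR activation.
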