Features (pLannotate 1.2.2; 10 found; start..end, strand, type, name):
    484..515     +  promoter       minP: minimal TATA-box promoter with low basal activity
    548..2200    +  CDS            luciferase: firefly luciferase synthetic luc2 version of the luciferase gene
   2244..2365    -  polyA_signal   SV40 poly(A) signal: SV40 polyadenylation signal
   2388..2456    -  CDS            large T antigen (fragment): large T antigen from SV40 (simian virus 40)
   2472..2604    +  CDS            TcR (fragment): tetracycline efflux protein; tet; confers resistance to tetracycline
   2784..3372    -  rep_origin     ori: high-copy-number ColE1/pMB1/pBR322/pUC origin of replication
   3572..4432    -  CDS            AmpR: β-lactamase confers resistance to ampicillin, carbenicillin, and related antibiotics
   4433..4474    -  promoter       AmpR promoter (fragment): bla
   4537..4585    +  polyA_signal   poly(A) signal: synthetic polyadenylation signal
   4599..4690    +  misc_feature   pause site: RNA polymerase II transcriptional pause signal from the human α2 globin gene
>Addgene plasmid #91842 | pGL4.23-CD69 CaRE1 (minus strand) | addgene full sequence | sequence record 179921 | Addgene NGS Result
GGCCTAACTGGCCGGTACCATAAGTGTTTGACTAATGATCAAATGGAAAATAGAATCTGGTGAAGGTGTC
CAAACGCAGAAAGGAAGGTGTTTACAGGGAGGACAATATGAGAGCCCAGCACTTTACCTCCTGACCACAC
AGTAGCAGGTGTTTCCTTAAGGCCTCACACCACCACTAGAGAGCAACAGTTCACAAGCGAACTGAAGGTC
TACGTGCAAGAGCCCTTGCAGGAATGCAGAAGAACAGGAAGGCTGTGAGGTGTAGGCCTTGTGTCAGAAA
TTGGTCTGAGGAGCTCATTTACTCCAAGGCAGTTATTTGAAACACAAAATCAAGTGATGTGCTTTAATTC
GCTGGCCCTGTGCCCTCTATTATTTAACCCGATTCTTTCTTCGAGTCATACAAAACAATTACTCTAATTA
GGTACCTGAGCTCGCTAGCCTCGAGGATATCAAGATCTGGCCTCGGCGGCCAAGCTTAGACACTAGAGGG
TATATAATGGAAGCTCGACTTCCAGCTTGGCAATCCGGTACTGTTGGTAAAGCCACCATGGAAGATGCCA
AAAACATTAAGAAGGGCCCAGCGCCATTCTACCCACTCGAAGACGGGACCGCCGGCGAGCAGCTGCACAA
AGCCATGAAGCGCTACGCCCTGGTGCCCGGCACCATCGCCTTTACCGACGCACATATCGAGGTGGACATT
ACCTACGCCGAGTACTTCGAGATGAGCGTTCGGCTGGCAGAAGCTATGAAGCGCTATGGGCTGAATACAA
ACCATCGGATCGTGGTGTGCAGCGAGAATAGCTTGCAGTTCTTCATGCCCGTGTTGGGTGCCCTGTTCAT
CGGTGTGGCTGTGGCCCCAGCTAACGACATCTACAACGAGCGCGAGCTGCTGAACAGCATGGGCATCAGC
CAGCCCACCGTCGTATTCGTGAGCAAGAAAGGGCTGCAAAAGATCCTCAACGTGCAAAAGAAGCTACCGA
TCATACAAAAGATCATCATCATGGATAGCAAGACCGACTACCAGGGCTTCCAAAGCATGTACACCTTCGT
GACTTCCCATTTGCCACCCGGCTTCAACGAGTACGACTTCGTGCCCGAGAGCTTCGACCGGGACAAAACC
ATCGCCCTGATCATGAACAGTAGTGGCAGTACCGGATTGCCCAAGGGCGTAGCCCTACCGCACCGCACCG
CTTGTGTCCGATTCAGTCATGCCCGCGACCCCATCTTCGGCAACCAGATCATCCCCGACACCGCTATCCT
CAGCGTGGTGCCATTTCACCACGGCTTCGGCATGTTCACCACGCTGGGCTACTTGATCTGCGGCTTTCGG
GTCGTGCTCATGTACCGCTTCGAGGAGGAGCTATTCTTGCGCAGCTTGCAAGACTATAAGATTCAATCTG
CCCTGCTGGTGCCCACACTATTTAGCTTCTTCGCTAAGAGCACTCTCATCGACAAGTACGACCTAAGCAA
CTTGCACGAGATCGCCAGCGGCGGGGCGCCGCTCAGCAAGGAGGTAGGTGAGGCCGTGGCCAAACGCTTC
CACCTACCAGGCATCCGCCAGGGCTACGGCCTGACAGAAACAACCAGCGCCATTCTGATCACCCCCGAAG
GGGACGACAAGCCTGGCGCAGTAGGCAAGGTGGTGCCCTTCTTCGAGGCTAAGGTGGTGGACTTGGACAC
CGGTAAGACACTGGGTGTGAACCAGCGCGGCGAGCTGTGCGTCCGTGGCCCCATGATCATGAGCGGCTAC
GTTAACAACCCCGAGGCTACAAACGCTCTCATCGACAAGGACGGCTGGCTGCACAGCGGCGACATCGCCT
ACTGGGACGAGGACGAGCACTTCTTCATCGTGGACCGGCTGAAGAGCCTGATCAAATACAAGGGCTACCA
GGTAGCCCCAGCCGAACTGGAGAGCATCCTGCTGCAACACCCCAACATCTTCGACGCCGGGGTCGCCGGC
CTGCCCGACGACGATGCCGGCGAGCTGCCCGCCGCAGTCGTCGTGCTGGAACACGGTAAAACCATGACCG
AGAAGGAGATCGTGGACTATGTGGCCAGCCAGGTTACAACCGCCAAGAAGCTGCGCGGTGGTGTTGTGTT
CGTGGACGAGGTGCCTAAAGGACTGACCGGCAAGTTGGACGCCCGCAAGATCCGCGAGATTCTCATTAAG
GCCAAGAAGGGCGGCAAGATCGCCGTGTAATAATTCTAGAGTCGGGGCGGCCGGCCGCTTCGAGCAGACA
TGATAAGATACATTGATGAGTTTGGACAAACCACAACTAGAATGCAGTGAAAAAAATGCTTTATTTGTGA
AATTTGTGATGCTATTGCTTTATTTGTAACCATTATAAGCTGCAATAAACAAGTTAACAACAACAATTGC
ATTCATTTTATGTTTCAGGTTCAGGGGGAGGTGTGGGAGGTTTTTTAAAGCAAGTAAAACCTCTACAAAT
GTGGTAAAATCGATAAGGATCCGTCGACCGATGCCCTTGAGAGCCTTCAACCCAGTCAGCTCCTTCCGGT
GGGCGCGGGGCATGACTATCGTCGCCGCACTTATGACTGTCTTCTTTATCATGCAACTCGTAGGACAGGT
GCCGGCAGCGCTCTTCCGCTTCCTCGCTCACTGACTCGCTGCGCTCGGTCGTTCGGCTGCGGCGAGCGGT
ATCAGCTCACTCAAAGGCGGTAATACGGTTATCCACAGAATCAGGGGATAACGCAGGAAAGAACATGTGA
GCAAAAGGCCAGCAAAAGGCCAGGAACCGTAAAAAGGCCGCGTTGCTGGCGTTTTTCCATAGGCTCCGCC
CCCCTGACGAGCATCACAAAAATCGACGCTCAAGTCAGAGGTGGCGAAACCCGACAGGACTATAAAGATA
CCAGGCGTTTCCCCCTGGAAGCTCCCTCGTGCGCTCTCCTGTTCCGACCCTGCCGCTTACCGGATACCTG
TCCGCCTTTCTCCCTTCGGGAAGCGTGGCGCTTTCTCATAGCTCACGCTGTAGGTATCTCAGTTCGGTGT
AGGTCGTTCGCTCCAAGCTGGGCTGTGTGCACGAACCCCCCGTTCAGCCCGACCGCTGCGCCTTATCCGG
TAACTATCGTCTTGAGTCCAACCCGGTAAGACACGACTTATCGCCACTGGCAGCAGCCACTGGTAACAGG
ATTAGCAGAGCGAGGTATGTAGGCGGTGCTACAGAGTTCTTGAAGTGGTGGCCTAACTACGGCTACACTA
GAAGAACAGTATTTGGTATCTGCGCTCTGCTGAAGCCAGTTACCTTCGGAAAAAGAGTTGGTAGCTCTTG
ATCCGGCAAACAAACCACCGCTGGTAGCGGTGGTTTTTTTGTTTGCAAGCAGCAGATTACGCGCAGAAAA
AAAGGATCTCAAGAAGATCCTTTGATCTTTTCTACGGGGTCTGACGCTCAGTGGAACGAAAACTCACGTT
AAGGGATTTTGGTCATGAGATTATCAAAAAGGATCTTCACCTAGATCCTTTTAAATTAAAAATGAAGTTT
TAAATCAATCTAAAGTATATATGAGTAAACTTGGTCTGACAGCGGCCGCAAATGCTAAACCACTGCAGTG
GTTACCAGTGCTTGATCAGTGAGGCACCGATCTCAGCGATCTGCCTATTTCGTTCGTCCATAGTGGCCTG
ACTCCCCGTCGTGTAGATCACTACGATTCGTGAGGGCTTACCATCAGGCCCCAGCGCAGCAATGATGCCG
CGAGAGCCGCGTTCACCGGCCCCCGATTTGTCAGCAATGAACCAGCCAGCAGGGAGGGCCGAGCGAAGAA
GTGGTCCTGCTACTTTGTCCGCCTCCATCCAGTCTATGAGCTGCTGTCGTGATGCTAGAGTAAGAAGTTC
GCCAGTGAGTAGTTTCCGAAGAGTTGTGGCCATTGCTACTGGCATCGTGGTATCACGCTCGTCGTTCGGT
ATGGCTTCGTTCAACTCTGGTTCCCAGCGGTCAAGCCGGGTCACATGATCACCCATATTATGAAGAAATG
CAGTCAGCTCCTTAGGGCCTCCGATCGTTGTCAGAAGTAAGTTGGCCGCGGTGTTGTCGCTCATGGTAAT
GGCAGCACTACACAATTCTCTTACCGTCATGCCATCCGTAAGATGCTTTTCCGTGACCGGCGAGTACTCA
ACCAAGTCGTTTTGTGAGTAGTGTATACGGCGACCAAGCTGCTCTTGCCCGGCGTCTATACGGGACAACA
CCGCGCCACATAGCAGTACTTTGAAAGTGCTCATCATCGGGAATCGTTCTTCGGGGCGGAAAGACTCAAG
GATCTTGCCGCTATTGAGATCCAGTTCGATATAGCCCACTCTTGCACCCAGTTGATCTTCAGCATCTTTT
ACTTTCACCAGCGTTTCGGGGTGTGCAAAAACAGGCAAGCAAAATGCCGCAAAGAAGGGAATGAGTGCGA
CACGAAAATGTTGGATGCTCATACTCGTCCTTTTTCAATATTATTGAAGCATTTATCAGGGTTACTAGTA
CGTCTCTCAAGGATAAGTAAGTAATATTAAGGTACGGGAGGTATTGGACAGGCCGCAATAAAATATCTTT
ATTTTCATTACATCTGTGTGTTGGTTTTTTGTGTGAATCGATAGTACTAACATACGCTCTCCATCAAAAC
AAAACGAAACAAAACAAACTAGCAAAATAGGCTGTCCCCAGTGCAAGTGCAGGTGCCAGAACATTTCTCT
